Addgene plasmid #248083: pCGT001_nuclear-mOrange2
Purpose: Constitutive expression of NLS-tagged mOrange2 from EF1-alpha promoter (for lentiviral packaging)
Depositing lab: Arjun Raj. Depositing organization: University of Pennsylvania. Publication: Lineage memory shapes viral resistance barriers in human skin. Van Eyndhoven LC, Kinsler G, Zhang J, O'Farrell A, Abderrahim R, Srivastav A, Triandafillou CG, Greco TM, Zaret KS, Cristea IM, Orzalli MH, Drayman N, Singh A, Raj A. bioRxiv [Preprint]. 2025 Jun 27:2025.06.27.661951. doi: 10.1101/2025.06.27.661951. PubMed 40666908.
Backbone
  Vector backbone: pLX_313-EGFP
  Backbone manufacturer: Addgene
  Backbone size w/o insert (bp): 8800
  Total vector size (bp): 9800
  Modifications to backbone: Removed CAAX box and DD (degron tag), added 2x NLS at N and C termini of fluorophore.
  Vector type: Mammalian Expression, Lentiviral
  Selectable markers: Hygromycin
Growth in bacteria
  Bacterial resistance: Ampicillin, 100 μg/mL
  Growth temperature: 37°C
  Growth strain: NEB Stable
  Copy number: Unknown
Gene/Insert
  Gene/Insert name: mOrange2
  Species: Synthetic
  Insert size (bp): 701
  GenBank ID: XPR29895.1
  Promoter: EF1-alpha
  Tag / fusion protein: SV40 NLS (N terminal on insert); SV40 NLS (C terminal on insert)
  Cloning method: Gibson Cloning
  Sequencing primers: 5′ gggggaggggttttatgcgatgg; 3′ acaacgggccacaactcctcataa
Terms and licenses: Academic/Nonprofit Terms; Industry Terms: Not Available to Industry
Depositor comments: Please visit https://doi.org/10.1101/2025.06.27.661951 for bioRxiv preprint.
How to cite: pCGT001_nuclear-mOrange2 was a gift from Arjun Raj (Addgene plasmid # 248083 ; http://n2t.net/addgene:248083 ; RRID:Addgene_248083)
