[The description below was written by a language model from this plasmid's Addgene catalogue record and pLannotate feature annotations shown in this document.]
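Description:
pCGT001_nuclear-mOrange2 is a lentiviral transfer plasmid for mammalian expression, built by Gibson cloning on the pLX_313-EGFP backbone. It is propagated in E. coli through a high-copy ColE1/pUC-type origin with ampicillin resistance (AmpR, bla), and it also carries an f1 origin and remnants of a lac/lacZα cloning region flanked by T3 and T7 promoters. The viral portion has a third-generation, self-inactivating layout. An RSV promoter drives a truncated HIV-1 5' LTR, followed by the Ψ packaging signal with a gag fragment, the Rev response element for Rev-dependent export of the genomic RNA, a cPPT/CTS to aid nuclear import, and a ΔU3 3' LTR, with an SV40 polyadenylation signal downstream. Because the packaging functions are absent, they must be supplied in trans to produce virus.

Two expression units sit between the LTRs. An SV40 early promoter/origin segment drives hygromycin B phosphotransferase, allowing hygromycin selection of transduced cells. Downstream, the strong constitutive human EF-1α promoter drives mOrange2, an orange fluorescent protein derived from Discosoma, followed by a WPRE to enhance transcript stability and expression. According to the catalogue entry, the CAAX box and degron tag of the parental design were removed and SV40 nuclear localization signals were added at both the N and C termini of the fluorophore, confining the signal to the nucleus. These NLS tags are not annotated separately in the feature table.

The sequenced record is 9,464 nt, somewhat shorter than the approximate total size listed in the catalogue. The construct is intended for making lentivirus that stably marks mammalian cell nuclei with constitutive orange fluorescence, which is useful for imaging-based cell identification, segmentation or tracking.
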