Features (pLannotate 1.2.2; 30 found; start..end, strand, type, name):
     85..513     +  rep_origin     f1 ori (sequence partly withheld): f1 bacteriophage origin of replication; arrow indicates direction of (+) strand synthesis
    566..670     +  promoter       AmpR promoter: bla
    671..1531    +  CDS            AmpR: β-lactamase; bla; confers resistance to ampicillin, carbenicillin, and related antibiotics
   1702..2290    +  rep_origin     ori: high-copy-number ColE1/pMB1/pBR322/pUC origin of replication
   2473..2565    +  CDS            lacI (fragment): lac repressor; lacI; The lac repressor binds to the lac operator to inhibit transcription in E. coli. This inhibition can be relieved by adding lactose or isopropyl-β-D-thiogalactopyranoside (IPTG).
   2578..2599    +  protein_bind   CAP binding site: CAP binding activates transcription in the presence of cAMP. E. coli catabolite activator protein
   2614..2644    +  promoter       lac promoter: promoter for the E. coli lac operon
   2652..2668    +  protein_bind   lac operator: The lac repressor binds to the lac operator to inhibit transcription in E. coli. This inhibition can be relieved by adding lactose or isopropyl-β-D-thiogalactopyranoside (IPTG). lac repressor encoded by lacI
   2713..2731    +  promoter       T3 promoter: promoter for bacteriophage T3 RNA polymerase
   2759..2985    +  promoter       RSV promoter: Rous sarcoma virus enhancer/promoter
   2986..3166    +  LTR            5' LTR (truncated): truncated 5' long terminal repeat (LTR) from HIV-1
   3213..3338    +  misc_feature   HIV-1 Ψ: packaging signal of human immunodeficiency virus type 1
   3322..3685    +  CDS            HIV-1 gag (fragment): gag protein from human immunodeficiency virus 1; gag
   3831..4064    +  misc_feature   RRE: The Rev response element (RRE) of HIV-1 allows for Rev-dependent mRNA export from the nucleus to the cytoplasm.
   4441..4467    +  CDS            Rev (fragment): human immunodeficiency virus 1 (HIV-1) Rev protein; rev; enhances nuclear export of unspliced and incompletely spliced viral mRNAs
   4474..4497    +  promoter       SV40 promoter (fragment): SV40 early promoter
   4498..4569    +  promoter       SV40 promoter (fragment): SV40 enhancer and early promoter
   4593..4728    +  rep_origin     SV40 ori: SV40 origin of replication
   4764..5785    +  CDS            HygR (fragment): hygromycin B phosphotransferase confers resistance to hygromycin
   5854..5971    +  misc_feature   cPPT/CTS: central polypurine tract and central termination sequence of HIV-1
   6036..6102    +  CDS            small t antigen (fragment): SV40 (simian virus 40) small t antigen
   6109..7287    +  promoter       EF-1α promoter: strong constitutive promoter for human elongation factor EF-1α
   7325..8029    +  CDS            mOrange2: mOrange2 is a basic (constitutively fluorescent) orange fluorescent protein published in 2008, derived from Discosoma sp.. It has high acid sensitivity.
   8075..8663    +  misc_feature   WPRE: woodchuck hepatitis virus posttranscriptional regulatory element
   8714..8733    +  misc_feature   cPPT/CTS (fragment): central polypurine tract and central termination sequence of HIV-1
   8735..8968    +  LTR            3' LTR (ΔU3): self-inactivating 3' long terminal repeat (LTR) from HIV-1
   9046..9167    +  polyA_signal   SV40 poly(A) signal: SV40 polyadenylation signal
   9207..9342    +  rep_origin     SV40 ori: SV40 origin of replication
   9363..9381    -  promoter       T7 promoter: promoter for bacteriophage T7 RNA polymerase
   9389..80      +  CDS            lacZα (fragment) (across the origin): LacZα fragment of β-galactosidase; lacZ fragment
>Addgene plasmid #248083 | pCGT001_nuclear-mOrange2 | addgene full sequence | sequence record 492973 | Addgene NGS Result
CCCCTTTCGCCAGCTGGCGTAATAGCGAAGAGGCCCGCACCGATCGCCCTTCCCAACAGTTGCGCAGCCT
GAATGGCGAATGGG
[124 nt withheld, positions 85-208]
C
[91 nt withheld, positions 210-300]
A
[49 nt withheld, positions 302-350]
CCTTTGACGTTGGAGTCCACGTTCTTT
[37 nt withheld, positions 378-414]
ACCCTATCTCGGTCTATTCTTTTGATTTATAAGGGATTTTGCCGATTTCGGCCTATTGGTTAAAAAATGA
GCTGATTTAACAAAAATTTAACGCGAATTTTAACAAAATATTAACGCTTACAATTTAGGTGGCACTTTTC
GGGGAAATGTGCGCGGAACCCCTATTTGTTTATTTTTCTAAATACATTCAAATATGTATCCGCTCATGAG
ACAATAACCCTGATAAATGCTTCAATAATATTGAAAAAGGAAGAGTATGAGTATTCAACATTTCCGTGTC
GCCCTTATTCCCTTTTTTGCGGCATTTTGCCTTCCTGTTTTTGCTCACCCAGAAACGCTGGTGAAAGTAA
AAGATGCTGAAGATCAGTTGGGTGCACGAGTGGGTTACATCGAACTGGATCTCAACAGCGGTAAGATCCT
TGAGAGTTTTCGCCCCGAAGAACGTTTTCCAATGATGAGCACTTTTAAAGTTCTGCTATGTGGCGCGGTA
TTATCCCGTATTGACGCCGGGCAAGAGCAACTCGGTCGCCGCATACACTATTCTCAGAATGACTTGGTTG
AGTACTCACCAGTCACAGAAAAGCATCTTACGGATGGCATGACAGTAAGAGAATTATGCAGTGCTGCCAT
AACCATGAGTGATAACACTGCGGCCAACTTACTTCTGACAACGATCGGAGGACCGAAGGAGCTAACCGCT
TTTTTGCACAACATGGGGGATCATGTAACTCGCCTTGATCGTTGGGAACCGGAGCTGAATGAAGCCATAC
CAAACGACGAGCGTGACACCACGATGCCTGTAGCAATGGCAACAACGTTGCGCAAACTATTAACTGGCGA
ACTACTTACTCTAGCTTCCCGGCAACAATTAATAGACTGGATGGAGGCGGATAAAGTTGCAGGACCACTT
CTGCGCTCGGCCCTTCCGGCTGGCTGGTTTATTGCTGATAAATCTGGAGCCGGTGAGCGTGGGTCTCGCG
GTATCATTGCAGCACTGGGGCCAGATGGTAAGCCCTCCCGTATCGTAGTTATCTACACGACGGGGAGTCA
GGCAACTATGGATGAACGAAATAGACAGATCGCTGAGATAGGTGCCTCACTGATTAAGCATTGGTAACTG
TCAGACCAAGTTTACTCATATATACTTTAGATTGATTTAAAACTTCATTTTTAATTTAAAAGGATCTAGG
TGAAGATCCTTTTTGATAATCTCATGACCAAAATCCCTTAACGTGAGTTTTCGTTCCACTGAGCGTCAGA
CCCCGTAGAAAAGATCAAAGGATCTTCTTGAGATCCTTTTTTTCTGCGCGTAATCTGCTGCTTGCAAACA
AAAAAACCACCGCTACCAGCGGTGGTTTGTTTGCCGGATCAAGAGCTACCAACTCTTTTTCCGAAGGTAA
CTGGCTTCAGCAGAGCGCAGATACCAAATACTGTTCTTCTAGTGTAGCCGTAGTTAGGCCACCACTTCAA
GAACTCTGTAGCACCGCCTACATACCTCGCTCTGCTAATCCTGTTACCAGTGGCTGCTGCCAGTGGCGAT
AAGTCGTGTCTTACCGGGTTGGACTCAAGACGATAGTTACCGGATAAGGCGCAGCGGTCGGGCTGAACGG
GGGGTTCGTGCACACAGCCCAGCTTGGAGCGAACGACCTACACCGAACTGAGATACCTACAGCGTGAGCT
ATGAGAAAGCGCCACGCTTCCCGAAGGGAGAAAGGCGGACAGGTATCCGGTAAGCGGCAGGGTCGGAACA
GGAGAGCGCACGAGGGAGCTTCCAGGGGGAAACGCCTGGTATCTTTATAGTCCTGTCGGGTTTCGCCACC
TCTGACTTGAGCGTCGATTTTTGTGATGCTCGTCAGGGGGGCGGAGCCTATGGAAAAACGCCAGCAACGC
GGCCTTTTTACGGTTCCTGGCCTTTTGCTGGCCTTTTGCTCACATGTTCTTTCCTGCGTTATCCCCTGAT
TCTGTGGATAACCGTATTACCGCCTTTGAGTGAGCTGATACCGCTCGCCGCAGCCGAACGACCGAGCGCA
GCGAGTCAGTGAGCGAGGAAGCGGAAGAGCGCCCAATACGCAAACCGCCTCTCCCCGCGCGTTGGCCGAT
TCATTAATGCAGCTGGCACGACAGGTTTCCCGACTGGAAAGCGGGCAGTGAGCGCAACGCAATTAATGTG
AGTTAGCTCACTCATTAGGCACCCCAGGCTTTACACTTTATGCTTCCGGCTCGTATGTTGTGTGGAATTG
TGAGCGGATAACAATTTCACACAGGAAACAGCTATGACCATGATTACGCCAAGCGCGCAATTAACCCTCA
CTAAAGGGAACAAAAGCTGGAGCTGCAAGCTTAATGTAGTCTTATGCAATACTCTTGTAGTCTTGCAACA
TGGTAACGATGAGTTAGCAACATGCCTTACAAGGAGAGAAAAAGCACCGTGCATGCCGATTGGTGGAAGT
AAGGTGGTACGATCGTGCCTTATTAGGAAGGCAACAGACGGGTCTGACATGGATTGGACGAACCACTGAA
TTGCCGCATTGCAGAGATATTGTATTTAAGTGCCTAGCTCGATACATAAACGGGTCTCTCTGGTTAGACC
AGATCTGAGCCTGGGAGCTCTCTGGCTAACTAGGGAACCCACTGCTTAAGCCTCAATAAAGCTTGCCTTG
AGTGCTTCAAGTAGTGTGTGCCCGTCTGTTGTGTGACTCTGGTAACTAGAGATCCCTCAGACCCTTTTAG
TCAGTGTGGAAAATCTCTAGCAGTGGCGCCCGAACAGGGACTTGAAAGCGAAAGGGAAACCAGAGGAGCT
CTCTCGACGCAGGACTCGGCTTGCTGAAGCGCGCACGGCAAGAGGCGAGGGGCGGCGACTGGTGAGTACG
CCAAAAATTTTGACTAGCGGAGGCTAGAAGGAGAGAGATGGGTGCGAGAGCGTCAGTATTAAGCGGGGGA
GAATTAGATCGCGATGGGAAAAAATTCGGTTAAGGCCAGGGGGAAAGAAAAAATATAAATTAAAACATAT
AGTATGGGCAAGCAGGGAGCTAGAACGATTCGCAGTTAATCCTGGCCTGTTAGAAACATCAGAAGGCTGT
AGACAAATACTGGGACAGCTACAACCATCCCTTCAGACAGGATCAGAAGAACTTAGATCATTATATAATA
CAGTAGCAACCCTCTATTGTGTGCATCAAAGGATAGAGATAAAAGACACCAAGGAAGCTTTAGACAAGAT
AGAGGAAGAGCAAAACAAAAGTAAGACCACCGCACAGCAAGCGGCCGCTGATCTTCAGACCTGGAGGAGG
AGATATGAGGGACAATTGGAGAAGTGAATTATATAAATATAAAGTAGTAAAAATTGAACCATTAGGAGTA
GCACCCACCAAGGCAAAGAGAAGAGTGGTGCAGAGAGAAAAAAGAGCAGTGGGAATAGGAGCTTTGTTCC
TTGGGTTCTTGGGAGCAGCAGGAAGCACTATGGGCGCAGCGTCAATGACGCTGACGGTACAGGCCAGACA
ATTATTGTCTGGTATAGTGCAGCAGCAGAACAATTTGCTGAGGGCTATTGAGGCGCAACAGCATCTGTTG
CAACTCACAGTCTGGGGCATCAAGCAGCTCCAGGCAAGAATCCTGGCTGTGGAAAGATACCTAAAGGATC
AACAGCTCCTGGGGATTTGGGGTTGCTCTGGAAAACTCATTTGCACCACTGCTGTGCCTTGGAATGCTAG
TTGGAGTAATAAATCTCTGGAACAGATTTGGAATCACACGACCTGGATGGAGTGGGACAGAGAAATTAAC
AATTACACAAGCTTAATACACTCCTTAATTGAAGAATCGCAAAACCAGCAAGAAAAGAATGAACAAGAAT
TATTGGAATTAGATAAATGGGCAAGTTTGTGGAATTGGTTTAACATAACAAATTGGCTGTGGTATATAAA
ATTATTCATAATGATAGTAGGAGGCTTGGTAGGTTTAAGAATAGTTTTTGCTGTACTTTCTATAGTGAAT
AGAGTTAGGCAGGGATATTCACCATTATCGTTTCAGACCCACCTCCCAACCCCGAGGGGACCCATGCATT
GCATCTCAATTAGTCAGCAACCAGGTGTGGAAAGTCCCCAGGCTCCCCAGCAGGCAGAAGTATGCAAAGC
ATGCGTCTCAATTAGTCAGCAACCATAGTCCCGCCCCTAACTCCGCCCATCCCGCCCCTAACTCCGCCCA
GTTCCGCCCATTCTCCGCCCCATGGCTGACTAATTTTTTTTATTTATGCAGAGGCCGAGGCCGCCTCGGC
CTCTGAGCTATTCCAGAAGTAGTGAGGAGGCTTTTTTGGAGGCCTAGGCTTTTGCAAAAAGCTTTCTAGA
GGTACCACCATGAAAAAGCCTGAACTCACCGCTACCTCTGTCGAGAAGTTTCTGATCGAAAAGTTCGACA
GCGTCTCCGACCTGATGCAGCTCTCCGAGGGCGAAGAATCTCGGGCTTTCAGCTTCGATGTGGGAGGGCG
TGGATATGTCCTGCGGGTGAATAGCTGCGCCGATGGTTTCTACAAAGATCGCTATGTTTATCGGCACTTT
GCATCCGCCGCTCTCCCTATTCCCGAAGTGCTTGACATTGGGGAGTTCAGCGAGAGCCTGACCTATTGCA
TCTCCCGCCGTGCACAGGGTGTCACCTTGCAAGACCTGCCTGAAACCGAACTGCCCGCTGTTCTCCAGCC
CGTCGCCGAGGCCATGGATGCCATCGCTGCCGCCGATCTTAGCCAGACCAGCGGGTTCGGCCCATTCGGA
CCTCAAGGAATCGGTCAATACACTACATGGCGCGATTTCATCTGCGCTATTGCTGATCCCCATGTGTATC
ACTGGCAAACTGTGATGGACGACACCGTCAGTGCCTCCGTCGCCCAGGCTCTCGATGAGCTGATGCTTTG
GGCCGAGGACTGCCCCGAAGTCCGGCACCTCGTGCACGCCGATTTCGGCTCCAACAATGTCCTGACCGAC
AATGGCCGCATAACAGCCGTCATTGACTGGAGCGAGGCCATGTTCGGGGATTCCCAATACGAGGTCGCCA
ACATCTTCTTCTGGAGGCCCTGGTTGGCTTGTATGGAGCAGCAGACCCGCTACTTCGAGCGGAGGCATCC
CGAGCTTGCAGGATCTCCTCGGCTCCGGGCTTATATGCTCCGCATTGGTCTTGACCAACTCTATCAGAGC
TTGGTTGACGGCAATTTCGATGATGCAGCTTGGGCTCAGGGTCGCTGCGACGCAATCGTCCGGTCCGGAG
CCGGGACTGTCGGGCGTACACAAATCGCCCGCAGAAGCGCTGCCGTCTGGACCGATGGCTGTGTGGAAGT
GCTCGCCGATAGTGGAAACAGACGCCCCAGCACTCGTCCTAGGGCAAAGGATCTGCAGTAATGAGGCGCG
CCGTTAACGAATTCTAGATCTTGAGACAAATGGCAGTATTCATCCACAATTTTAAAAGAAAAGGGGGGAT
TGGGGGGTACAGTGCAGGGGAAAGAATAGTAGACATAATAGCAACAGACATACAAACTAAAGAATTACAA
AAACAAATTACAAAAATTCAAAATTTTCGGGTTTATTACAGGGACAGCAGAGATCCACTTTGGCGCCGGC
TCGAGGCCTGCAGGTGCAAAGATGGATAAAGTTTTAAACAGAGAGGAATCTTTGCAGCTAATGGACCTTC
TAGGTCTTGAAAGGAGTGGGAATTGGCTCCGGTGCCCGTCAGTGGGCAGAGCGCACATCGCCCACAGTCC
CCGAGAAGTTGGGGGGAGGGGTCGGCAATTGAACCGGTGCCTAGAGAAGGTGGCGCGGGGTAAACTGGGA
AAGTGATGTCGTGTACTGGCTCCGCCTTTTTCCCGAGGGTGGGGGAGAACCGTATATAAGTGCAGTAGTC
GCCGTGAACGTTCTTTTTCGCAACGGGTTTGCCGCCAGAACACAGGTAAGTGCCGTGTGTGGTTCCCGCG
GGCCTGGCCTCTTTACGGGTTATGGCCCTTGCGTGCCTTGAATTACTTCCACCTGGCTGCAGTACGTGAT
TCTTGATCCCGAGCTTCGGGTTGGAAGTGGGTGGGAGAGTTCGAGGCCTTGCGCTTAAGGAGCCCCTTCG
CCTCGTGCTTGAGTTGAGGCCTGGCCTGGGCGCTGGGGCCGCCGCGTGCGAATCTGGTGGCACCTTCGCG
CCTGTCTCGCTGCTTTCGATAAGTCTCTAGCCATTTAAAATTTTTGATGACCTGCTGCGACGCTTTTTTT
CTGGCAAGATAGTCTTGTAAATGCGGGCCAAGATCTGCACACTGGTATTTCGGTTTTTGGGGCCGCGGGC
GGCGACGGGGCCCGTGCGTCCCAGCGCACATGTTCGGCGAGGCGGGGCCTGCGAGCGCGGCCACCGAGAA
TCGGACGGGGGTAGTCTCAAGCTGGCCGGCCTGCTCTGGTGCCTGGCCTCGCGCCGCCGTGTATCGCCCC
GCCCTGGGCGGCAAGGCTGGCCCGGTCGGCACCAGTTGCGTGAGCGGAAAGATGGCCGCTTCCCGGCCCT
GCTGCAGGGAGCTCAAAATGGAGGACGCGGCGCTCGGGAGAGCGGGCGGGTGAGTCACCCACACAAAGGA
AAAGGGCCTTTCCGTCCTCAGCCGTCGCTTCATGTGACTCCACGGAGTACCGGGCGCCGTCCAGGCACCT
CGATTAGTTCTCGAGCTTTTGGAGTACGTCGTCTTTAGGTTGGGGGGAGGGGTTTTATGCGATGGAGTTT
CCCCACACTGAGTGGGTGGAGACTGAAGTTAGGCCAGCTTGGCACTTGATGTAATTCTCCTTGGAATTTG
CCCTTTTTGAGTTTGGATCTTGGTTCATTCTCAAGCCTCAGACAGTGGTTCAAAGTTTTTTTCTTCCATT
TCAGGTGTCGTGAGGCTAGCGCCACCATGGTGCCTAAGAAAAAACGGAAAGTGAGCAAGGGCGAGGAGAA
TAACATGGCCATCATCAAGGAGTTCATGCGCTTCAAGGTGCGCATGGAGGGCTCCGTGAACGGCCACGAG
TTCGAGATCGAGGGCGAGGGCGAGGGCCGCCCCTACGAGGGCTTTCAGACCGCTAAGCTGAAGGTGACCA
AGGGTGGCCCCCTGCCCTTCGCCTGGGACATCCTGTCCCCTCATTTCACCTACGGCTCCAAGGCCTACGT
GAAGCACCCCGCCGACATCCCCGACTACTTCAAGCTGTCCTTCCCCGAGGGCTTCAAGTGGGAGCGCGTG
ATGAACTACGAGGACGGCGGCGTGGTGACCGTGACCCAGGACTCCTCCCTGCAGGACGGCGAGTTCATCT
ACAAGGTGAAGCTGCGCGGCACCAACTTCCCCTCCGACGGCCCCGTGATGCAGAAGAAGACCATGGGCTG
GGAGGCCTCCTCCGAGCGGATGTACCCCGAGGACGGTGCCCTGAAGGGCAAGATCAAGATGAGGCTGAAG
CTGAAGGACGGCGGCCACTACACCTCCGAGGTCAAGACCACCTACAAGGCCAAGAAGCCCGTGCAGCTGC
CCGGCGCCTACATCGTCGACATCAAGTTGGACATCACCTCCCACAACGAGGACTACACCATCGTGGAACA
GTACGAACGCGCCGAGGGCCGCCACTCCACCGGCGGCATGGACGAGCTGTACAAGCCTAAGAAAAAACGG
AAAGTATGAGGATCCACGCGTTAAGTCGACAATCAACCTCTGGATTACAAAATTTGTGAAAGATTGACTG
GTATTCTTAACTATGTTGCTCCTTTTACGCTATGTGGATACGCTGCTTTAATGCCTTTGTATCATGCTAT
TGCTTCCCGTATGGCTTTCATTTTCTCCTCCTTGTATAAATCCTGGTTGCTGTCTCTTTATGAGGAGTTG
TGGCCCGTTGTCAGGCAACGTGGCGTGGTGTGCACTGTGTTTGCTGACGCAACCCCCACTGGTTGGGGCA
TTGCCACCACCTGTCAGCTCCTTTCCGGGACTTTCGCTTTCCCCCTCCCTATTGCCACGGCGGAACTCAT
CGCCGCCTGCCTTGCCCGCTGCTGGACAGGGGCTCGGCTGTTGGGCACTGACAATTCCGTGGTGTTGTCG
GGGAAATCATCGTCCTTTCCTTGGCTGCTCGCCTGTGTTGCCACCTGGATTCTGCGCGGGACGTCCTTCT
GCTACGTCCCTTCGGCCCTCAATCCAGCGGACCTTCCTTCCCGCGGCCTGCTGCCGGCTCTGCGGCCTCT
TCCGCGTCTTCGCCTTCGCCCTCAGACGAGTCGGATCTCCCTTTGGGCCGCCTCCCCGCGTCGACTTTAA
GACCAATGACTTACAAGGCAGCTGTAGATCTTAGCCACTTTTTAAAAGAAAAGGGGGGACTGGAAGGGCT
AATTCACTCCCAACGAAGACAAGATCTGCTTTTTGCTTGTACTGGGTCTCTCTGGTTAGACCAGATCTGA
GCCTGGGAGCTCTCTGGCTAACTAGGGAACCCACTGCTTAAGCCTCAATAAAGCTTGCCTTGAGTGCTTC
AAGTAGTGTGTGCCCGTCTGTTGTGTGACTCTGGTAACTAGAGATCCCTCAGACCCTTTTAGTCAGTGTG
GAAAATCTCTAGCAGTACGTATAGTAGTTCATGTCATCTTATTATTCAGTATTTATAACTTGCAAAGAAA
TGAATATCAGAGAGTGAGAGGAACTTGTTTATTGCAGCTTATAATGGTTACAAATAAAGCAATAGCATCA
CAAATTTCACAAATAAAGCATTTTTTTCACTGCATTCTAGTTGTGGTTTGTCCAAACTCATCAATGTATC
TTATCATGTCTGGCTCTAGCTATCCCGCCCCTAACTCCGCCCATCCCGCCCCTAACTCCGCCCAGTTCCG
CCCATTCTCCGCCCCATGGCTGACTAATTTTTTTTATTTATGCAGAGGCCGAGGCCGCCTCGGCCTCTGA
GCTATTCCAGAAGTAGTGAGGAGGCTTTTTTGGAGGCCTAGGGACGTACCCAATTCGCCCTATAGTGAGT
CGTATTACGCGCGCTCACTGGCCGTCGTTTTACAACGTCGTGACTGGGAAAACCCTGGCGTTACCCAACT
TAATCGCCTTGCAGCACATC
